>Addgene plasmid #64665 | 4RXX | depositor partial sequence | sequence record 108747 | Insert DNA Sequence
ATGGACAAGATCCTGGAGGGCCTTGTGAGTTCCTCGCATCCCCTGCCCCTCAAGCGGGTGATTGTGCGGA
AGGTGGTGGAATCGGCGGAGCACTGGCTAGACGAGGCGCAGTGCGAGGCCATGTTTGACCTGACGACCCG
GCTCATCCTGGAGGGCCAGGACCCTTTCCAGCGGCAGGTGGGGCACCAGGTGCTGGAGGCCTACGCACGA
TACCACCGGCCAGAGTTCGAGTCCTTCTTCAACAAGACCTTCGTGTTGGGCCTCCTTCATCAGGGCTACC
ACTCTCTGGACAGGAAGGATGTAGCCATCCTGGACTACATTCACAACGGCCTGAAGCTGATTATGAGCTG
TCCGTCGGTGCTGGATCTCTTTAGCCTCCTGCAGGTAGAGGTGTTACGGATGGTGTGTGAGAGGCCGGAG
CCGCAGCTCTGTGCCCGACTGAGCGACCTTCTGACCGACTTTGTGCAATGCATCCCCAAGGGGAAATTGT
CCATCACGTTCTGTCAACAGCTGGTTCGAACGATAGGCCATTTCCAGTGCGTGTCCACCCAGGAAAGAGA
GCTGCGGGAATATGTCTCCCAGGTGACAAAAGTGAGTAACTTGCTGCAGAACATCTGGAAGGCCGAGCCT
GCCACACTACTGCCTTCCCTGCAAGAAGTTTTTGCAAGCATCTCTTCCACAGATGCATCATTTGAACCTT
CTGTAGCATTGGCAAGCCTTGTGCAGCATATTCCTCTTCAGATGATTACAGTTCTCATCAGGAGCCTTAC
TACGGATCCAAATGTAAAAGATGCAAGTATGACCCAAGCCCTTTGCAGAATGATTGACTGGCTATCCTGG
CCATTGGCTCAGCATGTGGATACATGGGTAATTGCACTCCTGAAAGGACTGGCAGCTGTCCAGAAGTTTA
CTATTTTGATAGATGTTACTTTGCTGAAAATAGAACTGGTTTTTAATCGACTTTGGTTTCCTCTTGTGAG
ACCTGGTGCTCTTGCAGTTCTTTCTCACATGCTGCTTAGCTTTCAGCATTCTCCAGAGGCGTTCCATTTG
ATTGTTCCTCATGTGGTTAATTTGGTTCATTCTTTCAAAAATGATGGTCTGCCTTCAAGTACAGCCTTCT
TAGTACAATTAACAGAATTGATACACTGTATGATGTATCATTATTCTGGATTTCCAGATCTCTATGAACC
TATTCTGGAGGCAATAAAGGATTTTCCTAAGCCCAGTGAAGAGAAGATTAAGTTAATTCTCAATCAAAGT
GCCTGGACTTCT
