>Addgene plasmid #64665 | 4RXX | addgene partial sequence | sequence record 109936 | T7 5'-TAATACGACTCACTATAGGG-3'
GAAGGAGATATACTATGGACAAGATCCTGGAGGGCCTTGTGAGTTCCTCGCATCCCCTGCCCCTCAAGCG
GGTGATTGTGCGGAAGGTGGTGGAATCGGCGGAGCACTGGCTAGACGAGGCGCAGTGCGAGGCCATGTTT
GACCTGACGACCCGGCTCATCCTGGAGGGCCAGGACCCTTTCCAGCGGCAGGTGGGGCACCAGGTGCTGG
AGGCCTACGCACGATACCACCGGCCAGAGTTCGAGTCCTTCTTCAACAAGACCTTCGTGTTGGGCCTCCT
TCATCAGGGCTACCACTCTCTGGACAGGAAGGATGTAGCCATCCTGGACTACATTCACAACGGCCTGAAG
CTGATTATGAGCTGTCCGTCGGTGCTGGATCTCTTTAGCCTCCTGCAGGTAGAGGTGTTACGGATGGTGT
GTGAGAGGCCGGAGCCGCAGCTCTGTGCCCGACTGAGCGACCTTCTGACCGACTTTGTGCAATGCATCCC
CAAGGGGAAATTGTCCATCACGTTCTGTCAACAGCTGGTTCGAACGATAGGCCATTTCCAGTGCGTGTCC
ACCCAGGAAAGAGAGCTGCGGGAATATGTCTCCCAGGTGACAAAAGTGAGTAACTTGCTGCAGAACATCT
GGAAGGCCGAGCCTGCCACACTACTGCCTTCCCTGCAAGAAGTTTTTGCAAGCATCTCTTCCACAGATGC
ATCATTTGAACCTTCTGTAGCATTGGCAAGCCTTGTGCAGCATATTCCTCTTCAGATGATTACAGTTCTC
ATCA
