>Addgene plasmid #64665 | 4RXX | addgene partial sequence | sequence record 112511 | T7term 5'-GCTAGTTATTGCTCAGCGG-3'
GCAGCCGGATCTCAGTGGTGGTGGTGGTGGTGCTCGAGTGCGGCCGCAAGCTTGTCGACGGAGCTCGAAT
TCGGATCCTCAATGGTGGTGATGATGGTGAGAAGTCCAGGCACTTTGATTGAGAATTAACTTAATCTTCT
CTTCACTGGGCTTAGGAAAATCCTTTATTGCCTCCAGAATAGGTTCATAGAGATCTGGAAATCCAGAATA
ATGATACATCATACAGTGTATCAATTCTGTTAATTGTACTAAGAAGGCTGTACTTGAAGGCAGACCATCA
TTTTTGAAAGAATGAACCAAATTAACCACATGAGGAACAATCAAATGGAACGCCTCTGGAGAATGCTGAA
AGCTAAGCAGCATGTGAGAAAGAACTGCAAGAGCACCAGGTCTCACAAGAGGAAACCAAAGTCGATTAAA
AACCAGTTCTATTTTCAGCAAAGTAACATCTATCAAAATAGTAAACTTCTGGACAGCTGCCAGTCCTTTC
AGGAGTGCAATTACCCATGTATCCACATGCTGAGCCAATGGCCAGGATAGCCAGTCAATCATTCTGCAAA
GGGCTTGGGTCATACTTGCATCTTTTACATTTGGATCCGTAGTAAGGCTCCTGATGAGAACTGTAATCAT
CTGAAGAGGAATATGCTGCACAAGGCTTGCCAATGCTACAG
