[The description below was written by a language model from this plasmid's Addgene catalogue record.]
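Description:
4RXX is a bacterial expression plasmid built on the pNIC-CH backbone and carrying a human USP38 insert, a gene encoding a ubiquitin-specific peptidase. The construct was made for structure determination, and the record cautions that the insert may not be the full open reading frame. This suggests a truncated or domain-level fragment chosen for its behaviour in expression and crystallisation, but the boundaries are not given. The mutation field only points to comments that are not included here, so any sequence differences from the reference gene are unspecified. The plasmid name has the format of a structure database accession code, consistent with the stated structural purpose, although the record does not say this explicitly.

Expression is driven by a T7 promoter, which requires a host that supplies T7 RNA polymerase for protein production. The listed DH5alpha strain serves for propagation rather than expression. The backbone adds a C-terminal 6xHis tag to the insert, allowing purification of the recombinant protein by immobilised metal affinity chromatography. The insert was introduced by ligation independent cloning, which joins fragments through annealed single-stranded overhangs rather than restriction sites and ligase. One of the sequencing primers is named after the sacB promoter, hinting at sacB-related sequence near the cloning site, but the record does not describe such an element. The plasmid is maintained at high copy number under kanamycin selection. No feature table was provided, so the origin of replication and other backbone elements cannot be detailed. Its typical use is recombinant production of the His-tagged USP38 fragment in E. coli for structural and biochemical studies.
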