Addgene plasmid #64665: 4RXX
Purpose: Bacterial expression for structure determination; may not be full ORF
Depositing lab: Cheryl Arrowsmith. Depositing organization: University of Toronto.
Backbone
  Vector backbone: pNIC-CH
  Vector type: Bacterial Expression
Growth in bacteria
  Bacterial resistance: Kanamycin, 50 μg/mL
  Growth temperature: 37°C
  Growth strain: DH5alpha
  Copy number: High Copy
Gene/Insert
  Gene/Insert name: USP38:YTC018-H01:C232859 (alt name: USP38)
  Species: H. sapiens (human)
  Mutation: See comments
  Entrez Gene: USP38 (a.k.a. HP43.8KD)
  Promoter: T7
  Tag / fusion protein: 6xHis (C terminal on backbone)
  Cloning method: Ligation Independent Cloning
  Sequencing primers: 5′ T7; 3′ sacBpro-R (agtgaacggcaggtatatgtg)
Terms and licenses: Academic/Nonprofit Terms; Industry Terms: Not Available to Industry
How to cite: 4RXX was a gift from Cheryl Arrowsmith (Addgene plasmid # 64665 ; http://n2t.net/addgene:64665 ; RRID:Addgene_64665)
